Addgene plasmid #70873: pFOSGE_COF2D02
Purpose: Gateway entry clone
Depositing lab: Alexander Stark. Depositing organization: Research Institute of Molecular Pathology (IMP). Publication: Transcriptional regulators form diverse groups with context-dependent regulatory functions. Stampfel G, Kazmar T, Frank O, Wienerroither S, Reiter F, Stark A. Nature. 2015 Nov 9. doi: 10.1038/nature15545. PubMed 26550828.
Backbone
  Vector backbone: pDONR221
  Backbone manufacturer: Invitrogen
  Backbone size w/o insert (bp): 4762
  Vector type: Gateway entry vector
Growth in bacteria
  Bacterial resistance: Kanamycin, 50 μg/mL
  Growth temperature: 37°C
  Growth strain: DH5alpha
  Copy number: High Copy
Gene/Insert
  Gene/Insert name: Art4 (alt names: FBgn0037770; CG5358, FBtr0082150)
  Species: D. melanogaster (fly)
  Insert size (bp): 1590
  Entrez Gene: Art4 (a.k.a. CG5358, DART4, Dmel\CG5358)
  Cloning method: Gateway Cloning
  Sequencing primers: 5′ M13-F20; 3′ M13R
Terms and licenses: Academic/Nonprofit Terms; Industry Terms: Not Available to Industry
How to cite: pFOSGE_COF2D02 was a gift from Alexander Stark (Addgene plasmid # 70873 ; http://n2t.net/addgene:70873 ; RRID:Addgene_70873)
