[The description below was written by a language model from this plasmid's Addgene catalogue record.]
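Description:
pFOSGE_COF2D02 is a Gateway entry clone built on the Invitrogen pDONR221 donor backbone and carrying the Drosophila melanogaster gene Art4 (also known as CG5358 or DART4), which encodes an arginine methyltransferase. The insert is listed as about 1.6 kb and corresponds to the FlyBase transcript named in the record. It was introduced by Gateway recombination, so in the finished entry clone the coding sequence would be expected to sit between attL recombination sites, replacing the counter-selectable cassette present in the empty donor vector. The plasmid is maintained at high copy in standard E. coli cloning strains under kanamycin selection. M13 forward and reverse primer sites flanking the insert serve for sequence verification.

As an entry vector, the construct is not meant to express Art4. The record lists no promoter, tag or reporter associated with the insert, and it does not say whether the open reading frame retains a stop codon, which would determine its suitability for C-terminal fusions. Its role is to act as a shuttle: an LR recombination reaction transfers the Art4 sequence in a defined orientation and reading frame into any compatible destination vector, which then supplies the promoter, fusion partners and host-specific elements. The clone name and the associated publication, a study of the context-dependent regulatory functions of transcriptional regulators, suggest it belongs to a larger collection of fly transcription factor and cofactor clones, but the record does not state how this particular clone was used. No feature table was provided, so the element-level layout described here is inferred from the backbone rather than from annotation.
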