>Addgene plasmid #70873 | pFOSGE_COF2D02 | depositor partial sequence | sequence record 126815 | insert
ATGTCCAGCCTGCGACCCGAGGAGGCCCGAAAACTGGCCACCGCCGCCTCCGTTTCGCCGCTGAGCAATT
GCCAATTTTGCGGCGTGGTAATCAGCTCGATTGCCGACGAGCAGAAGCTAGAGTTTACCAACAAATACAA
GGGAAGCTGCACGCTGCTCTGCAGCTACGATTCCCAGGGTGTCGTCCTCCGTGTTGTGTCAGACGACGAC
CGGAGCCACGTGCTCAAGGAGTACATGATAGCCGCCGATACGGATGCCGCCCAAATGGGACGAAGGAGTT
ATGCCGTTTCCCTGGACGCCGACAATCTAGTGCTGAGGTTTGCCAGCGAGCAGGACCAGCAGCTCTTCCG
CAAAGTGGTGGAGAACGTGAAGCACTTGAGACCCAAGTCCGTGTTCTCGCAGCGCACTGAGGAGTCGTCC
GCCTCGCAGTACTTCCAGTTCTACGGCTACCTCAGTCAGCAGCAGAACATGATGCAGGACTATGTAAGGA
CAAGCACGTATCAGCGGGCCATTCTAGGCAATGCTGTGGATTTTCAGGACAAGATCGTCCTGGATGTGGG
CGCCGGCTCGGGCATTCTCTCCTTCTTTGCCGTGCAGGCGGGAGCTGCCAAAGTGTACGCCATTGAGGCT
TCCAACATGGCCCAGTACGCCCAGCAGCTGGTTGAGTCCAACAATGTGCAGCATAAGATCTCTGTGATAC
CGGGGAAGATCGAGGAGATCGAGCTGCCCGAGAAAGTGGACGTTATCATATCAGAGCCTATGGGCTATAT
GCTGTACAACGAGCGCATGTTGGAGACCTATCTGCATGCCAGAAAGTGGCTCAAGCCGCAAGGAAAGATG
TACCCCACGCACGGCGACTTGCACATAGCACCCTTTTCGGACGAATCGCTCTACTCGGAACAATATAACA
AGGCCAACTTCTGGTACCAGTCGGCGTTCCACGGCGTTGACCTTACCACGCTGCACAAAGAGGGCATGAA
GGAGTACTTCCGACAGCCCATTGTGGACACCTTCGACATCCGCATATGCATGGCCAAGTCGGTGCGGCAC
GTGTGCGACTTTCTCAACGATAAGGAGGACGATCTGCATTTGATAAGCATCCCCCTGGAGTTTCACATTC
TGCAAACTGGCATCTGCCATGGGCTGGCCTTTTGGTTTGATGTGGAGTTTAGCGGCAGCAGCCAGAATGT
GTGGCTCTCAACGTCGCCCACAGCGCCTCTGACACATTGGTATCAGGTTCGCTGCCTTCTGCCCATGCCC
ATCTTTATTAAGCAGGGCCAGACGCTGACCGGCCGTGTCTTACTGGAGGCCAATCGGCGGCAGTCGTATG
ACGTGACCATCGACCTACACATCGAAGGCACGCTGATTTCGTCGAGCAACACCCTGGACCTTAAGAATCC
GTATTTTCGGTACACGGGGGCCCCGGTCCAGGCACCGCCGGGGACTAGTACCCAAAGTCCATCTGAGCAG
TACTGGACACAAGTGGACACGCAAGGATCACGCAATTCTTCAAGCATGCTAAATGGAGGGATCAGCGTGA
ACGGAATAGGCGAAGGCATGGACATCACTCATGGACTTATGCATCCGCAC
