>Addgene plasmid #70873 | pFOSGE_COF2D02 | addgene partial sequence | sequence record 130373 | M13-Rev 5'-CAGGAAACAGCTATGACC-3'
ATAATGATTTTATTTTGACTGATAGTGACCTGTTCGTTGCAACAAATTGATAAGCAATGCTTTCTTATAA
TGCCAACTTTGTACAAGAAAGCTGGGTCGTGCGGATGCATAAGTCCATGAGTGATGTCCATGCCTTCGCC
TATTCCGTTCACGCTGATCCCTCCATTTAGCATGCTTGAAGAATTGCGTGATCCTTGCGTGTCCACTTGT
GTCCAGTACTGCTCAGATGGACTTTGGGTACTAGTCCCCGGCGGTGCCTGGACCGGGGCCCCCGTGTACC
GAAAATACGGATTCTTAAGGTCCAGGGTGTTGCTCGACGAAATCAGCGTGCCTTCGATGTGTAGGTCGAT
GGTCACGTCATACGACTGCCGCCGATTGGCCTCCAGTAAGACACGGCCGGTCAGCGTCTGGCCCTGCTTA
ATAAAGATGGGCATGGGCAGAAGGCAGCGAACCTGATACCAATGTGTCAGAGGCGCTGTGGGCGACGTTG
AGAGCCACACATTCTGGCTGCTGCCGCTAAACTCCACATCAAACCAAAAGGCCAGCCCATGGCAGATGCC
AGTTTGCAGAATGTGAAACTCC
